>Addgene plasmid #111296 | MsMUT_sgRNA1 | addgene full sequence | sequence record 218587 | Addgene NGS Result
GGGTCTCTCTGGTTAGACCAGATCTGAGCCTGGGAGCTCTCTGGCTAACTAGGGAACCCACTGCTTAAGC
CTCAATAAAGCTTGCCTTGAGTGCTTCAAGTAGTGTGTGCCCGTCTGTTGTGTGACTCTGGTAACTAGAG
ATCCCTCAGACCCTTTTAGTCAGTGTGGAAAATCTCTAGCAGTGGCGCCCGAACAGGGACTTGAAAGCGA
AAGGGAAACCAGAGGAGCTCTCTCGACGCAGGACTCGGCTTGCTGAAGCGCGCACGGCAAGAGGCGAGGG
GCGGCGACTGGTGAGTACGCCAAAAATTTTGACTAGCGGAGGCTAGAAGGAGAGAGATGGGTGCGAGAGC
GTCAGTATTAAGCGGGGGAGAATTAGATCGCGATGGGAAAAAATTCGGTTAAGGCCAGGGGGAAAGAAAA
AATATAAATTAAAACATATAGTATGGGCAAGCAGGGAGCTAGAACGATTCGCAGTTAATCCTGGCCTGTT
AGAAACATCAGAAGGCTGTAGACAAATACTGGGACAGCTACAACCATCCCTTCAGACAGGATCAGAAGAA
CTTAGATCATTATATAATACAGTAGCAACCCTCTATTGTGTGCATCAAAGGATAGAGATAAAAGACACCA
AGGAAGCTTTAGACAAGATAGAGGAAGAGCAAAACAAAAGTAAGACCACCGCACAGCAAGCGGCCGCTGA
TCTTCAGACCTGGAGGAGGAGATATGAGGGACAATTGGAGAAGTGAATTATATAAATATAAAGTAGTAAA
AATTGAACCATTAGGAGTAGCACCCACCAAGGCAAAGAGAAGAGTGGTGCAGAGAGAAAAAAGAGCAGTG
GGAATAGGAGCTTTGTTCCTTGGGTTCTTGGGAGCAGCAGGAAGCACTATGGGCGCAGCGTCAATGACGC
TGACGGTACAGGCCAGACAATTATTGTCTGGTATAGTGCAGCAGCAGAACAATTTGCTGAGGGCTATTGA
GGCGCAACAGCATCTGTTGCAACTCACAGTCTGGGGCATCAAGCAGCTCCAGGCAAGAATCCTGGCTGTG
GAAAGATACCTAAAGGATCAACAGCTCCTGGGGATTTGGGGTTGCTCTGGAAAACTCATTTGCACCACTG
CTGTGCCTTGGAATGCTAGTTGGAGTAATAAATCTCTGGAACAGATTTGGAATCACACGACCTGGATGGA
GTGGGACAGAGAAATTAACAATTACACAAGCTTAATACACTCCTTAATTGAAGAATCGCAAAACCAGCAA
GAAAAGAATGAACAAGAATTATTGGAATTAGATAAATGGGCAAGTTTGTGGAATTGGTTTAACATAACAA
ATTGGCTGTGGTATATAAAATTATTCATAATGATAGTAGGAGGCTTGGTAGGTTTAAGAATAGTTTTTGC
TGTACTTTCTATAGTGAATAGAGTTAGGCAGGGATATTCACCATTATCGTTTCAGACCCACCTCCCAACC
CCGAGGGGACCCGACAGGCCCGAAGGAATAGAAGAAGAAGGTGGAGAGAGAGACAGAGACAGATCCATTC
GATTAGTGAACGGATCGGCACTGCGTGCGCCAATTCTGCAGACAAATGGCAGTATTCATCCACAATTTTA
AAAGAAAAGGGGGGATTGGGGGGTACAGTGCAGGGGAAAGAATAGTAGACATAATAGCAACAGACATACA
AACTAAAGAATTACAAAAACAAATTACAAAAATTCAAAATTTTCGGGTTTATTACAGGGACAGCAGAGAT
CCAGTTTGGTTAATTAAGGTACCGAGGGCCTATTTCCCATGATTCCTTCATATTTGCATATACGATACAA
GGCTGTTAGAGAGATAATTAGAATTAATTTGACTGTAAACACAAAGATATTAGTACAAAATACGTGACGT
AGAAAGTAATAATTTCTTGGGTAGTTTGCAGTTTTAAAATTATGTTTTAAAATGGACTATCATATGCTTA
CCGTAACTTGAAAGTATTTCGATTTCTTGGCTTTATATATCTTGTGGAAAGGACGAAACACCGCCGCACT
GCAATCGAAGCCAGTTTTAGAGCTAGAAATAGCAAGTTAAAATAAGGCTAGTCCGTTATCAACTTGAAAA
AGTGGCACCGAGTCGGTGCTTTTTTGAATTCGCTAGCTAGGTCTTGAAAGGAGTGGGAATTGGCTCCGGT
GCCCGTCAGTGGGCAGAGCGCACATCGCCCACAGTCCCCGAGAAGTTGGGGGGAGGGGTCGGCAATTGAT
CCGGTGCCTAGAGAAGGTGGCGCGGGGTAAACTGGGAAAGTGATGTCGTGTACTGGCTCCGCCTTTTTCC
CGAGGGTGGGGGAGAACCGTATATAAGTGCAGTAGTCGCCGTGAACGTTCTTTTTCGCAACGGGTTTGCC
GCCAGAACACAGGACCGGTTCTAGAGCGCTGCCACCATGGACAAGAAGTACAGCATCGGCCTGGACATCG
GCACCAACTCTGTGGGCTGGGCCGTGATCACCGACGAGTACAAGGTGCCCAGCAAGAAATTCAAGGTGCT
GGGCAACACCGACCGGCACAGCATCAAGAAGAACCTGATCGGAGCCCTGCTGTTCGACAGCGGCGAAACA
GCCGAGGCCACCCGGCTGAAGAGAACCGCCAGAAGAAGATACACCAGACGGAAGAACCGGATCTGCTATC
TGCAAGAGATCTTCAGCAACGAGATGGCCAAGGTGGACGACAGCTTCTTCCACAGACTGGAAGAGTCCTT
CCTGGTGGAAGAGGATAAGAAGCACGAGCGGCACCCCATCTTCGGCAACATCGTGGACGAGGTGGCCTAC
CACGAGAAGTACCCCACCATCTACCACCTGAGAAAGAAACTGGTGGACAGCACCGACAAGGCCGACCTGC
GGCTGATCTATCTGGCCCTGGCCCACATGATCAAGTTCCGGGGCCACTTCCTGATCGAGGGCGACCTGAA
CCCCGACAACAGCGACGTGGACAAGCTGTTCATCCAGCTGGTGCAGACCTACAACCAGCTGTTCGAGGAA
AACCCCATCAACGCCAGCGGCGTGGACGCCAAGGCCATCCTGTCTGCCAGACTGAGCAAGAGCAGACGGC
TGGAAAATCTGATCGCCCAGCTGCCCGGCGAGAAGAAGAATGGCCTGTTCGGAAACCTGATTGCCCTGAG
CCTGGGCCTGACCCCCAACTTCAAGAGCAACTTCGACCTGGCCGAGGATGCCAAACTGCAGCTGAGCAAG
GACACCTACGACGACGACCTGGACAACCTGCTGGCCCAGATCGGCGACCAGTACGCCGACCTGTTTCTGG
CCGCCAAGAACCTGTCCGACGCCATCCTGCTGAGCGACATCCTGAGAGTGAACACCGAGATCACCAAGGC
CCCCCTGAGCGCCTCTATGATCAAGAGATACGACGAGCACCACCAGGACCTGACCCTGCTGAAAGCTCTC
GTGCGGCAGCAGCTGCCTGAGAAGTACAAAGAGATTTTCTTCGACCAGAGCAAGAACGGCTACGCCGGCT
ACATTGACGGCGGAGCCAGCCAGGAAGAGTTCTACAAGTTCATCAAGCCCATCCTGGAAAAGATGGACGG
CACCGAGGAACTGCTCGTGAAGCTGAACAGAGAGGACCTGCTGCGGAAGCAGCGGACCTTCGACAACGGC
AGCATCCCCCACCAGATCCACCTGGGAGAGCTGCACGCCATTCTGCGGCGGCAGGAAGATTTTTACCCAT
TCCTGAAGGACAACCGGGAAAAGATCGAGAAGATCCTGACCTTCCGCATCCCCTACTACGTGGGCCCTCT
GGCCAGGGGAAACAGCAGATTCGCCTGGATGACCAGAAAGAGCGAGGAAACCATCACCCCCTGGAACTTC
GAGGAAGTGGTGGACAAGGGCGCTTCCGCCCAGAGCTTCATCGAGCGGATGACCAACTTCGATAAGAACC
TGCCCAACGAGAAGGTGCTGCCCAAGCACAGCCTGCTGTACGAGTACTTCACCGTGTATAACGAGCTGAC
CAAAGTGAAATACGTGACCGAGGGAATGAGAAAGCCCGCCTTCCTGAGCGGCGAGCAGAAAAAGGCCATC
GTGGACCTGCTGTTCAAGACCAACCGGAAAGTGACCGTGAAGCAGCTGAAAGAGGACTACTTCAAGAAAA
TCGAGTGCTTCGACTCCGTGGAAATCTCCGGCGTGGAAGATCGGTTCAACGCCTCCCTGGGCACATACCA
CGATCTGCTGAAAATTATCAAGGACAAGGACTTCCTGGACAATGAGGAAAACGAGGACATTCTGGAAGAT
ATCGTGCTGACCCTGACACTGTTTGAGGACAGAGAGATGATCGAGGAACGGCTGAAAACCTATGCCCACC
TGTTCGACGACAAAGTGATGAAGCAGCTGAAGCGGCGGAGATACACCGGCTGGGGCAGGCTGAGCCGGAA
GCTGATCAACGGCATCCGGGACAAGCAGTCCGGCAAGACAATCCTGGATTTCCTGAAGTCCGACGGCTTC
GCCAACAGAAACTTCATGCAGCTGATCCACGACGACAGCCTGACCTTTAAAGAGGACATCCAGAAAGCCC
AGGTGTCCGGCCAGGGCGATAGCCTGCACGAGCACATTGCCAATCTGGCCGGCAGCCCCGCCATTAAGAA
GGGCATCCTGCAGACAGTGAAGGTGGTGGACGAGCTCGTGAAAGTGATGGGCCGGCACAAGCCCGAGAAC
ATCGTGATCGAAATGGCCAGAGAGAACCAGACCACCCAGAAGGGACAGAAGAACAGCCGCGAGAGAATGA
AGCGGATCGAAGAGGGCATCAAAGAGCTGGGCAGCCAGATCCTGAAAGAACACCCCGTGGAAAACACCCA
GCTGCAGAACGAGAAGCTGTACCTGTACTACCTGCAGAATGGGCGGGATATGTACGTGGACCAGGAACTG
GACATCAACCGGCTGTCCGACTACGATGTGGACCATATCGTGCCTCAGAGCTTTCTGAAGGACGACTCCA
TCGACAACAAGGTGCTGACCAGAAGCGACAAGAACCGGGGCAAGAGCGACAACGTGCCCTCCGAAGAGGT
CGTGAAGAAGATGAAGAACTACTGGCGGCAGCTGCTGAACGCCAAGCTGATTACCCAGAGAAAGTTCGAC
AATCTGACCAAGGCCGAGAGAGGCGGCCTGAGCGAACTGGATAAGGCCGGCTTCATCAAGAGACAGCTGG
TGGAAACCCGGCAGATCACAAAGCACGTGGCACAGATCCTGGACTCCCGGATGAACACTAAGTACGACGA
GAATGACAAGCTGATCCGGGAAGTGAAAGTGATCACCCTGAAGTCCAAGCTGGTGTCCGATTTCCGGAAG
GATTTCCAGTTTTACAAAGTGCGCGAGATCAACAACTACCACCACGCCCACGACGCCTACCTGAACGCCG
TCGTGGGAACCGCCCTGATCAAAAAGTACCCTAAGCTGGAAAGCGAGTTCGTGTACGGCGACTACAAGGT
GTACGACGTGCGGAAGATGATCGCCAAGAGCGAGCAGGAAATCGGCAAGGCTACCGCCAAGTACTTCTTC
TACAGCAACATCATGAACTTTTTCAAGACCGAGATTACCCTGGCCAACGGCGAGATCCGGAAGCGGCCTC
TGATCGAGACAAACGGCGAAACCGGGGAGATCGTGTGGGATAAGGGCCGGGATTTTGCCACCGTGCGGAA
AGTGCTGAGCATGCCCCAAGTGAATATCGTGAAAAAGACCGAGGTGCAGACAGGCGGCTTCAGCAAAGAG
TCTATCCTGCCCAAGAGGAACAGCGATAAGCTGATCGCCAGAAAGAAGGACTGGGACCCTAAGAAGTACG
GCGGCTTCGACAGCCCCACCGTGGCCTATTCTGTGCTGGTGGTGGCCAAAGTGGAAAAGGGCAAGTCCAA
GAAACTGAAGAGTGTGAAAGAGCTGCTGGGGATCACCATCATGGAAAGAAGCAGCTTCGAGAAGAATCCC
ATCGACTTTCTGGAAGCCAAGGGCTACAAAGAAGTGAAAAAGGACCTGATCATCAAGCTGCCTAAGTACT
CCCTGTTCGAGCTGGAAAACGGCCGGAAGAGAATGCTGGCCTCTGCCGGCGAACTGCAGAAGGGAAACGA
ACTGGCCCTGCCCTCCAAATATGTGAACTTCCTGTACCTGGCCAGCCACTATGAGAAGCTGAAGGGCTCC
CCCGAGGATAATGAGCAGAAACAGCTGTTTGTGGAACAGCACAAGCACTACCTGGACGAGATCATCGAGC
AGATCAGCGAGTTCTCCAAGAGAGTGATCCTGGCCGACGCTAATCTGGACAAAGTGCTGTCCGCCTACAA
CAAGCACCGGGATAAGCCCATCAGAGAGCAGGCCGAGAATATCATCCACCTGTTTACCCTGACCAATCTG
GGAGCCCCTGCCGCCTTCAAGTACTTTGACACCACCATCGACCGGAAGAGGTACACCAGCACCAAAGAGG
TGCTGGACGCCACCCTGATCCACCAGAGCATCACCGGCCTGTACGAGACACGGATCGACCTGTCTCAGCT
GGGAGGCGACAAGCGACCTGCCGCCACAAAGAAGGCTGGACAGGCTAAGAAGAAGAAAGATTACAAAGAC
GATGACGATAAGGGATCCGGCGCAACAAACTTCTCTCTGCTGAAACAAGCCGGAGATGTCGAAGAGAATC
CTGGACCGACCGAGTACAAGCCCACGGTGCGCCTCGCCACCCGCGACGACGTCCCCAGGGCCGTACGCAC
CCTCGCCGCCGCGTTCGCCGACTACCCCGCCACGCGCCACACCGTCGATCCGGACCGCCACATCGAGCGG
GTCACCGAGCTGCAAGAACTCTTCCTCACGCGCGTCGGGCTCGACATCGGCAAGGTGTGGGTCGCGGACG
ACGGCGCCGCGGTGGCGGTCTGGACCACGCCGGAGAGCGTCGAAGCGGGGGCGGTGTTCGCCGAGATCGG
CCCGCGCATGGCCGAGTTGAGCGGTTCCCGGCTGGCCGCGCAGCAACAGATGGAAGGCCTCCTGGCGCCG
CACCGGCCCAAGGAGCCCGCGTGGTTCCTGGCCACCGTCGGAGTCTCGCCCGACCACCAGGGCAAGGGTC
TGGGCAGCGCCGTCGTGCTCCCCGGAGTGGAGGCGGCCGAGCGCGCCGGGGTGCCCGCCTTCCTGGAGAC
CTCCGCGCCCCGCAACCTCCCCTTCTACGAGCGGCTCGGCTTCACCGTCACCGCCGACGTCGAGGTGCCC
GAAGGACCGCGCACCTGGTGCATGACCCGCAAGCCCGGTGCCTGAACGCGTTAAGTCGACAATCAACCTC
TGGATTACAAAATTTGTGAAAGATTGACTGGTATTCTTAACTATGTTGCTCCTTTTACGCTATGTGGATA
CGCTGCTTTAATGCCTTTGTATCATGCTATTGCTTCCCGTATGGCTTTCATTTTCTCCTCCTTGTATAAA
TCCTGGTTGCTGTCTCTTTATGAGGAGTTGTGGCCCGTTGTCAGGCAACGTGGCGTGGTGTGCACTGTGT
TTGCTGACGCAACCCCCACTGGTTGGGGCATTGCCACCACCTGTCAGCTCCTTTCCGGGACTTTCGCTTT
CCCCCTCCCTATTGCCACGGCGGAACTCATCGCCGCCTGCCTTGCCCGCTGCTGGACAGGGGCTCGGCTG
TTGGGCACTGACAATTCCGTGGTGTTGTCGGGGAAATCATCGTCCTTTCCTTGGCTGCTCGCCTGTGTTG
CCACCTGGATTCTGCGCGGGACGTCCTTCTGCTACGTCCCTTCGGCCCTCAATCCAGCGGACCTTCCTTC
CCGCGGCCTGCTGCCGGCTCTGCGGCCTCTTCCGCGTCTTCGCCTTCGCCCTCAGACGAGTCGGATCTCC
CTTTGGGCCGCCTCCCCGCGTCGACTTTAAGACCAATGACTTACAAGGCAGCTGTAGATCTTAGCCACTT
TTTAAAAGAAAAGGGGGGACTGGAAGGGCTAATTCACTCCCAACGAAGACAAGATCTGCTTTTTGCTTGT
ACTGGGTCTCTCTGGTTAGACCAGATCTGAGCCTGGGAGCTCTCTGGCTAACTAGGGAACCCACTGCTTA
AGCCTCAATAAAGCTTGCCTTGAGTGCTTCAAGTAGTGTGTGCCCGTCTGTTGTGTGACTCTGGTAACTA
GAGATCCCTCAGACCCTTTTAGTCAGTGTGGAAAATCTCTAGCAGGGCCCGTTTAAACCCGCTGATCAGC
CTCGACTGTGCCTTCTAGTTGCCAGCCATCTGTTGTTTGCCCCTCCCCCGTGCCTTCCTTGACCCTGGAA
GGTGCCACTCCCACTGTCCTTTCCTAATAAAATGAGGAAATTGCATCGCATTGTCTGAGTAGGTGTCATT
CTATTCTGGGGGGTGGGGTGGGGCAGGACAGCAAGGGGGAGGATTGGGAAGACAATAGCAGGCATGCTGG
GGATGCGGTGGGCTCTATGGCTTCTGAGGCGGAAAGAACCAGCTGGGGCTCTAGGGGGTATCCCC
[124 nt withheld, positions 8466-8589]
C
[91 nt withheld, positions 8591-8681]
A
[49 nt withheld, positions 8683-8731]
CCTTTGACGTTGGAGTCCACGTTCTTT
[37 nt withheld, positions 8759-8795]
ACCCTATCTCGGTCTATTCTTTTGATTTATAAGGGATTTTGCCGATTTCGGCCTATTGGTTAAAAAATGA
GCTGATTTAACAAAAATTTAACGCGAATTAATTCTGTGGAATGTGTGTCAGTTAGGGTGTGGAAAGTCCC
CAGGCTCCCCAGCAGGCAGAAGTATGCAAAGCATGCATCTCAATTAGTCAGCAACCAGGTGTGGAAAGTC
CCCAGGCTCCCCAGCAGGCAGAAGTATGCAAAGCATGCATCTCAATTAGTCAGCAACCATAGTCCCGCCC
CTAACTCCGCCCATCCCGCCCCTAACTCCGCCCAGTTCCGCCCATTCTCCGCCCCATGGCTGACTAATTT
TTTTTATTTATGCAGAGGCCGAGGCCGCCTCTGCCTCTGAGCTATTCCAGAAGTAGTGAGGAGGCTTTTT
TGGAGGCCTAGGCTTTTGCAAAAAGCTCCCGGGAGCTTGTATATCCATTTTCGGATCTGATCAGCACGTG
TTGACAATTAATCATCGGCATAGTATATCGGCATAGTATAATACGACAAGGTGAGGAACTAAACCATGGC
CAAGTTGACCAGTGCCGTTCCGGTGCTCACCGCGCGCGACGTCGCCGGAGCGGTCGAGTTCTGGACCGAC
CGGCTCGGGTTCTCCCGGGACTTCGTGGAGGACGACTTCGCCGGTGTGGTCCGGGACGACGTGACCCTGT
TCATCAGCGCGGTCCAGGACCAGGTGGTGCCGGACAACACCCTGGCCTGGGTGTGGGTGCGCGGCCTGGA
CGAGCTGTACGCCGAGTGGTCGGAGGTCGTGTCCACGAACTTCCGGGACGCCTCCGGGCCGGCCATGACC
GAGATCGGCGAGCAGCCGTGGGGGCGGGAGTTCGCCCTGCGCGACCCGGCCGGCAACTGCGTGCACTTCG
TGGCCGAGGAGCAGGACTGACACGTGCTACGAGATTTCGATTCCACCGCCGCCTTCTATGAAAGGTTGGG
CTTCGGAATCGTTTTCCGGGACGCCGGCTGGATGATCCTCCAGCGCGGGGATCTCATGCTGGAGTTCTTC
GCCCACCCCAACTTGTTTATTGCAGCTTATAATGGTTACAAATAAAGCAATAGCATCACAAATTTCACAA
ATAAAGCATTTTTTTCACTGCATTCTAGTTGTGGTTTGTCCAAACTCATCAATGTATCTTATCATGTCTG
TATACCGTCGACCTCTAGCTAGAGCTTGGCGTAATCATGGTCATAGCTGTTTCCTGTGTGAAATTGTTAT
CCGCTCACAATTCCACACAACATACGAGCCGGAAGCATAAAGTGTAAAGCCTGGGGTGCCTAATGAGTGA
GCTAACTCACATTAATTGCGTTGCGCTCACTGCCCGCTTTCCAGTCGGGAAACCTGTCGTGCCAGCTGCA
TTAATGAATCGGCCAACGCGCGGGGAGAGGCGGTTTGCGTATTGGGCGCTCTTCCGCTTCCTCGCTCACT
GACTCGCTGCGCTCGGTCGTTCGGCTGCGGCGAGCGGTATCAGCTCACTCAAAGGCGGTAATACGGTTAT
CCACAGAATCAGGGGATAACGCAGGAAAGAACATGTGAGCAAAAGGCCAGCAAAAGGCCAGGAACCGTAA
AAAGGCCGCGTTGCTGGCGTTTTTCCATAGGCTCCGCCCCCCTGACGAGCATCACAAAAATCGACGCTCA
AGTCAGAGGTGGCGAAACCCGACAGGACTATAAAGATACCAGGCGTTTCCCCCTGGAAGCTCCCTCGTGC
GCTCTCCTGTTCCGACCCTGCCGCTTACCGGATACCTGTCCGCCTTTCTCCCTTCGGGAAGCGTGGCGCT
TTCTCATAGCTCACGCTGTAGGTATCTCAGTTCGGTGTAGGTCGTTCGCTCCAAGCTGGGCTGTGTGCAC
GAACCCCCCGTTCAGCCCGACCGCTGCGCCTTATCCGGTAACTATCGTCTTGAGTCCAACCCGGTAAGAC
ACGACTTATCGCCACTGGCAGCAGCCACTGGTAACAGGATTAGCAGAGCGAGGTATGTAGGCGGTGCTAC
AGAGTTCTTGAAGTGGTGGCCTAACTACGGCTACACTAGAAGAACAGTATTTGGTATCTGCGCTCTGCTG
AAGCCAGTTACCTTCGGAAAAAGAGTTGGTAGCTCTTGATCCGGCAAACAAACCACCGCTGGTAGCGGTG
GTTTTTTTGTTTGCAAGCAGCAGATTACGCGCAGAAAAAAAGGATCTCAAGAAGATCCTTTGATCTTTTC
TACGGGGTCTGACGCTCAGTGGAACGAAAACTCACGTTAAGGGATTTTGGTCATGAGATTATCAAAAAGG
ATCTTCACCTAGATCCTTTTAAATTAAAAATGAAGTTTTAAATCAATCTAAAGTATATATGAGTAAACTT
GGTCTGACAGTTACCAATGCTTAATCAGTGAGGCACCTATCTCAGCGATCTGTCTATTTCGTTCATCCAT
AGTTGCCTGACTCCCCGTCGTGTAGATAACTACGATACGGGAGGGCTTACCATCTGGCCCCAGTGCTGCA
ATGATACCGCGAGACCCACGCTCACCGGCTCCAGATTTATCAGCAATAAACCAGCCAGCCGGAAGGGCCG
AGCGCAGAAGTGGTCCTGCAACTTTATCCGCCTCCATCCAGTCTATTAATTGTTGCCGGGAAGCTAGAGT
AAGTAGTTCGCCAGTTAATAGTTTGCGCAACGTTGTTGCCATTGCTACAGGCATCGTGGTGTCACGCTCG
TCGTTTGGTATGGCTTCATTCAGCTCCGGTTCCCAACGATCAAGGCGAGTTACATGATCCCCCATGTTGT
GCAAAAAAGCGGTTAGCTCCTTCGGTCCTCCGATCGTTGTCAGAAGTAAGTTGGCCGCAGTGTTATCACT
CATGGTTATGGCAGCACTGCATAATTCTCTTACTGTCATGCCATCCGTAAGATGCTTTTCTGTGACTGGT
GAGTACTCAACCAAGTCATTCTGAGAATAGTGTATGCGGCGACCGAGTTGCTCTTGCCCGGCGTCAATAC
GGGATAATACCGCGCCACATAGCAGAACTTTAAAAGTGCTCATCATTGGAAAACGTTCTTCGGGGCGAAA
ACTCTCAAGGATCTTACCGCTGTTGAGATCCAGTTCGATGTAACCCACTCGTGCACCCAACTGATCTTCA
GCATCTTTTACTTTCACCAGCGTTTCTGGGTGAGCAAAAACAGGAAGGCAAAATGCCGCAAAAAAGGGAA
TAAGGGCGACACGGAAATGTTGAATACTCATACTCTTCCTTTTTCAATATTATTGAAGCATTTATCAGGG
TTATTGTCTCATGAGCGGATACATATTTGAATGTATTTAGAAAAATAAACAAATAGGGGTTCCGCGCACA
TTTCCCCGAAAAGTGCCACCTGACGTCGACGGATCGGGAGATCTCCCGATCCCCTATGGTGCACTCTCAG
TACAATCTGCTCTGATGCCGCATAGTTAAGCCAGTATCTGCTCCCTGCTTGTGTGTTGGAGGTCGCTGAG
TAGTGCGCGAGCAAAATTTAAGCTACAACAAGGCAAGGCTTGACCGACAATTGCATGAAGAATCTGCTTA
GGGTTAGGCGTTTTGCGCTGCTTCGCGATGTACGGGCCAGATATACGCGTTGACATTGATTATTGACTAG
TTATTAATAGTAATCAATTACGGGGTCATTAGTTCATAGCCCATATATGGAGTTCCGCGTTACATAACTT
ACGGTAAATGGCCCGCCTGGCTGACCGCCCAACGACCCCCGCCCATTGACGTCAATAATGACGTATGTTC
CCATAGTAACGCCAATAGGGACTTTCCATTGACGTCAATGGGTGGAGTATTTACGGTAAACTGCCCACTT
GGCAGTACATCAAGTGTATCATATGCCAAGTACGCCCCCTATTGACGTCAATGACGGTAAATGGCCCGCC
TGGCATTATGCCCAGTACATGACCTTATGGGACTTTCCTACTTGGCAGTACATCTACGTATTAGTCATCG
CTATTACCATGGTGATGCGGTTTTGGCAGTACATCAATGGGCGTGGATAGCGGTTTGACTCACGGGGATT
TCCAAGTCTCCACCCCATTGACGTCAATGGGAGTTTGTTTTGGCACCAAAATCAACGGGACTTTCCAAAA
TGTCGTAACAACTCCGCCCCATTGACGCAAATGGGCGGTAGGCGTGTACGGTGGGAGGTCTATATAAGCA
GCGCGTTTTGCCTGTACT
Features (pLannotate 1.2.2; 33 found; start..end, strand, type, name):
      1..181     +  LTR            5' LTR (truncated): truncated 5' long terminal repeat (LTR) from HIV-1
    228..353     +  misc_feature   HIV-1 Ψ: packaging signal of human immunodeficiency virus type 1
    337..700     +  CDS            HIV-1 gag (fragment): gag protein from human immunodeficiency virus 1; gag
    846..1079    +  misc_feature   RRE: The Rev response element (RRE) of HIV-1 allows for Rev-dependent mRNA export from the nucleus to the cytoplasm.
   1456..1556    +  CDS            Rev (fragment): human immunodeficiency virus 1 (HIV-1) Rev protein; rev; enhances nuclear export of unspliced and incompletely spliced viral mRNAs
   1606..1723    +  misc_feature   cPPT/CTS: central polypurine tract and central termination sequence of HIV-1
   1774..2014    +  promoter       U6 promoter: RNA polymerase III promoter for human U6 snRNA
   2044..2119    +  misc_RNA       gRNA scaffold: guide RNA scaffold for the Streptococcus pyogenes CRISPR/Cas9 system
   2137..2155    +  CDS            small t antigen (fragment): SV40 (simian virus 40) small t antigen
   2181..2392    +  promoter       EF-1α core promoter: core promoter for human elongation factor EF-1α
   2417..6520    +  CDS            Cas9: Cas9 (Csn1) endonuclease from the Streptococcus pyogenes Type II CRISPR/Cas system generates RNA-guided double strand breaks in DNA
   6658..7255    +  CDS            PuroR (fragment): puromycin N-acetyltransferase; pac from Streptomyces; confers resistance to puromycin
   7271..7859    +  misc_feature   WPRE: woodchuck hepatitis virus posttranscriptional regulatory element
   7910..7929    +  misc_feature   cPPT/CTS (fragment): central polypurine tract and central termination sequence of HIV-1
   7931..8164    +  LTR            3' LTR (ΔU3): self-inactivating 3' long terminal repeat (LTR) from HIV-1
   8196..8420    +  polyA_signal   bGH poly(A) signal: bovine growth hormone polyadenylation signal
   8424..8445    +  promoter       SV40 promoter (fragment): SV40 enhancer and early promoter
   8466..8894    +  rep_origin     f1 ori (sequence partly withheld): f1 bacteriophage origin of replication; arrow indicates direction of (+) strand synthesis
   8908..9237    +  promoter       SV40 promoter: SV40 enhancer and early promoter
   9285..9332    +  promoter       EM7 promoter: synthetic bacterial promoter&nbsp
   9351..9725    +  CDS            BleoR: antibiotic-binding protein; Sh ble from Streptoalloteichus hindustanus; confers resistance to bleomycin, phleomycin, and Zeocin™
   9735..9860    +  CDS            ble (fragment): BLE_KLEPN - Experimental evidence at protein level: Swiss-Prot protein existence level 1. Binding protein with a strong affinity to the bleomycin family of antibiotics. Binds to CL990; an antimitotic-antibiotic compound. From Klebsiella pneumoniae.
   9855..9976    +  polyA_signal   SV40 poly(A) signal: SV40 polyadenylation signal
  10047..10069   -  protein_bind   lac operator (fragment): The lac repressor binds to the lac operator to inhibit transcription in E. coli. This inhibition can be relieved by adding lactose or isopropyl-β-D-thiogalactopyranoside (IPTG). lac repressor encoded by lacI
  10073..10103   -  promoter       lac promoter: promoter for the E. coli lac operon
  10118..10139   -  protein_bind   CAP binding site: CAP binding activates transcription in the presence of cAMP. E. coli catabolite activator protein
  10152..10244   -  CDS            lacI (fragment): lac repressor; lacI; The lac repressor binds to the lac operator to inhibit transcription in E. coli. This inhibition can be relieved by adding lactose or isopropyl-β-D-thiogalactopyranoside (IPTG).
  10427..11015   -  rep_origin     ori: high-copy-number ColE1/pMB1/pBR322/pUC origin of replication
  11186..12046   -  CDS            AmpR: β-lactamase; bla; confers resistance to ampicillin, carbenicillin, and related antibiotics
  12047..12151   -  promoter       AmpR promoter: bla
  12210..12262   -  misc_feature   bom (fragment): basis of mobility region from pBR322
  12417..12796   +  enhancer       CMV enhancer: human cytomegalovirus immediate early enhancer
  12797..12996   +  promoter       CMV promoter: human cytomegalovirus (CMV) immediate early promoter
