[The description below was written by a language model from this plasmid's Addgene catalogue record and pLannotate feature annotations shown in this document.]
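Description:
MsMUT_sgRNA1 is a lentiviral CRISPR knockout plasmid built on the lentiCRISPR v2 backbone, an all-in-one vector that delivers both Streptococcus pyogenes Cas9 and a single guide RNA to mammalian cells. The insert is a guide (sgRNA1) targeting the murine MUT gene. It sits between the human U6 RNA polymerase III promoter and the S. pyogenes gRNA scaffold, so that a complete sgRNA is transcribed. Downstream, an EF-1α core promoter drives the Cas9 coding sequence, followed by a puromycin N-acetyltransferase gene for selecting transduced cells. The annotation does not show what links Cas9 and PuroR. A WPRE after this cassette enhances transcript stability and expression.

The viral framework is HIV-1 derived. A CMV enhancer/promoter lies immediately upstream of the truncated 5' LTR across the circular junction, and would drive genomic RNA production in packaging cells. It is followed by the Ψ packaging signal with a gag fragment, the RRE for Rev-dependent nuclear export, the cPPT/CTS, and a self-inactivating ΔU3 3' LTR with a bGH polyadenylation signal beyond it. Because the viral genes are absent apart from fragments, particle production requires packaging functions supplied in trans.

Outside the LTRs, the plasmid carries a ColE1/pUC-type origin and AmpR for propagation and ampicillin selection in E. coli. It also carries an f1 ori and an SV40/EM7-driven BleoR cassette. The catalogue lists it as low copy and grown in a recombination-reducing strain, as is typical for repeat-containing lentiviral plasmids. The full sequence record is 13,013 nt. The stated purpose is CRISPR knockout of murine MUT, and the associated publication concerns itaconate and vitamin B12 metabolism.
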