Addgene plasmid #111296: MsMUT_sgRNA1
Purpose: CRISPR KO murine MUT
Depositing lab: Vamsi Mootha. Depositing organization: Massachusetts General Hospital. Publication: The Human Knockout Gene CLYBL Connects Itaconate to Vitamin B12. Shen H, Campanello GC, Flicker D, Grabarek Z, Hu J, Luo C, Banerjee R, Mootha VK. Cell. 2017 Nov 2;171(4):771-782.e11. doi: 10.1016/j.cell.2017.09.051. Epub 2017 Oct 19. PubMed 29056341.
Backbone
  Vector backbone: lentiCRISPR v2
  Vector type: Mammalian Expression, Lentiviral, CRISPR
Growth in bacteria
  Bacterial resistance: Ampicillin, 100 μg/mL
  Growth temperature: 37°C
  Growth strain: NEB Stable
  Copy number: Low Copy
Gene/Insert
  Gene/Insert name: sgRNA1 against murine MUT
  gRNA/shRNA sequence: CCGCACTGCAATCGAAGCCA
Terms and licenses: Academic/Nonprofit Terms; Industry Terms: Not Available to Industry
How to cite: MsMUT_sgRNA1 was a gift from Vamsi Mootha (Addgene plasmid # 111296 ; http://n2t.net/addgene:111296 ; RRID:Addgene_111296)
