>Addgene plasmid #111296 | MsMUT_sgRNA1 | depositor partial sequence | sequence record 209288 | sgRNA sequence
CCGCACTGCAATCGAAGCCA
